>Addgene plasmid #238248 | pUC19_msfGFP-HP1a-repair-template | addgene full sequence | sequence record 474402 | Addgene NGS Result
GAGATACCTACAGCGTGAGCTATGAGAAAGCGCCACGCTTCCCGAAGGGAGAAAGGCGGACAGGTATCCG
GTAAGCGGCAGGGTCGGAACAGGAGAGCGCACGAGGGAGCTTCCAGGGGGAAACGCCTGGTATCTTTATA
GTCCTGTCGGGTTTCGCCACCTCTGACTTGAGCGTCGATTTTTGTGATGCTCGTCAGGGGGGCGGAGCCT
ATGGAAAAACGCCAGCAACGCGGCCTTTTTACGGTTCCTGGCCTTTTGCTGGCCTTTTGCTCACATGTTC
TTTCCTGCGTTATCCCCTGATTCTGTGGATAACCGTATTACCGCCTTTGAGTGAGCTGATACCGCTCGCC
GCAGCCGAACGACCGAGCGCAGCGAGTCAGTGAGCGAGGAAGCGGAAGAGCGCCCAATACGCAAACCGCC
TCTCCCCGCGCGTTGGCCGATTCATTAATGCAGCTGGCACGACAGGTTTCCCGACTGGAAAGCGGGCAGT
GAGCGCAACGCAATTAATGTGAGTTAGCTCACTCATTAGGCACCCCAGGCTTTACACTTTATGCTTCCGG
CTCGTATGTTGTGTGGAATTGTGAGCGGATAACAATTTCACACAGGAAACAGCTATGACCATGATTACGC
CAATAAAGACCTCTATTTACCTCAGAGGAAAAAGTTTTTGTTTTGTTTTGTTTTTGTTTTTGAGACAGGG
TTTCTCTGTATAGCCCTGGCTGTCCTAGAACTCACTTTGTAGACCAGGCTGACCTTGAACTCAGAAATCT
GCCTGCATCTTCCTCCCAAGTGCTGGGATGAAAGGTGTGTGCTACCACGCCCATCGAGGAAAAAGATTTT
GGTTCCTTTAATTGAAAGTTTCCCACATTTCTCTTTGAGTTCCTGGCTCAGAAGTAGATACAGAAATGGT
CAGGAATAACGCCCATGTTATTTTCTCTTTGGGAATATAAAATTAAAGAGTTAAATAATTATTCTACTTA
AAAATTTTGATCTCTTCAGCTGAAGAGAAGTTGTTGTTAGAGAAATGTGGATTGACCCATTTTAAAGTTA
AATTTGTAACCTTGTCTTATAATTGTAGATCAAAAAGAAGGGTAAGTGACTCACTGGTGTTGTATCCTCT
GTTCCATCAAGAAGTGACGTTTTAACCCTCAGGTAGATTGAACCATTTCATCTTTCCCCCTTTCAGGAAC
CTGGTGGCCATACTCCTTCAGGTGGATCAACAACCACACGACATGGTGAGCAAGGGCGAGGAGCTGTTCA
CCGGGGTGGTGCCCATCCTGGTCGAGCTGGACGGCGACGTAAACGGCCACAAGTTCAGCGTGCGCGGCGA
GGGCGAGGGCGATGCCACCAACGGCAAGCTGACCCTGAAGTTCATCTGCACCACCGGCAAGCTGCCCGTG
CCCTGGCCCACCCTCGTGACCACCCTGACCTACGGCGTGCAGTGCTTCAGCCGCTACCCCGACCACATGA
AGCAGCACGACTTCTTCAAGTCCGCCATGCCCGAAGGCTACGTCCAGGAGCGCACCATCTCCTTCAAGGA
CGACGGCACCTACAAGACCCGCGCCGAGGTGAAGTTCGAGGGCGACACCCTGGTGAACCGCATCGAGCTG
AAGGGCATCGACTTCAAGGAGGACGGCAACATCCTGGGGCACAAGCTGGAGTACAACTTCAACAGCCACA
ACGTCTATATCACGGCCGACAAGCAGAAGAACGGCATCAAGGCGAACTTCAAGATCCGCCACAACGTCGA
GGACGGCAGCGTGCAGCTCGCCGACCACTACCAGCAGAACACCCCCATCGGCGACGGCCCCGTGCTGCTG
CCCGACAACCACTACCTGAGCACCCAGTCCAAGCTGAGCAAAGACCCCAACGAGAAGCGCGATCACATGG
TCCTGCTGGAGTTCGTGACCGCCGCCGGGATCACTCTCGGCATGGACGAGCTGTACAAGGGAGGAGGCGG
ATCCGGAGGCGGAGGATCCGGAAAGAAGACCAAGAGGACAGCCGACAGCTCTTCTTCAGAGGATGAGGAG
GAATATGTGGTGGAAAAGGTGTTGGACAGGCGCATGGTTAAGGGGCAAGTGGAATATCTGTTGAAGTGGA
AAGGCTTTTCTGAGTAAGTGCTTTCTTTTTCAGTCTTTAGAACTCTGTAGAGGTAGAAAACTTTGATTTA
CTTGCCCATGAGCCACAGTCTGTCTTTTTCCCAGTTACATACTTTCATGAGAATCAAGAGAGGCAGCAGA
CCACATAGTCTCCCTATTGTGGAGCTGATATTTTATTGTTCTTATTTTGAGGGGTACTTTAAGGAATTGG
TTGGGAACACAGTCTTGGGAGCCAGATATCCTGGGACCAGATTCTTGTTCCACCCCGTAAGATACAGGTG
AAGACATTGATTAATTTCTTTTATTATTATGACTTAACATTTTTTGTTGTTGTTGTTGTTTTGTTTGTTT
ATTTTTTATGTTTTTTGAGACAGGGTTTTTCTGTGTAGCCTTGGCTGTCCTGGAACTCCCTCAGTGGACC
AGGCTGACTTTGAACTCAGGAGATCAGCCTGCCAAGTGTTGGGATTAAAGGCATGCACCACTATACAGAG
CTAAATTTTTTTTCTGATTTTATGTGTATAACTGTTTGGCTTGCATGCACTGTGTGTATGTTGTCTGGTA
CCCACAGTCCAGGCATCAGATCAGCTAGAAGAGGAGTTACAGATAGTTGTAAGCTGCCGTGTGAATGCTG
GAAATCAGACCACAGTTCTCTGGGAGAGCAGACAGTGCTCTTAAACACCGAGCCATTTCTTCAGCCCATT
GGTTAATTTCATAATCTTATCTCCCTCCCTAGTAAAGCTCTAATAAAATAGGGATAAGAGGTTGGTATGT
ATAGCTTAGCCCGGGTACCGAGCTCGAATTCACTGGCCGTCGTTTTACAACGTCGTGACTGGGAAAACCC
TGGCGTTACCCAACTTAATCGCCTTGCAGCACATCCCCCTTTCGCCAGCTGGCGTAATAGCGAAGAGGCC
CGCACCGATCGCCCTTCCCAACAGTTGCGCAGCCTGAATGGCGAATGGCGCCTGATGCGGTATTTTCTCC
TTACGCATCTGTGCGGTATTTCACACCGCATATGGTGCACTCTCAGTACAATCTGCTCTGATGCCGCATA
GTTAAGCCAGCCCCGACACCCGCCAACACCCGCTGACGCGCCCTGACGGGCTTGTCTGCTCCCGGCATCC
GCTTACAGACAAGCTGTGACCGTCTCCGGGAGCTGCATGTGTCAGAGGTTTTCACCGTCATCACCGAAAC
GCGCGAGACGAAAGGGCCTCGTGATACGCCTATTTTTATAGGTTAATGTCATGATAATAATGGTTTCTTA
GACGTCAGGTGGCACTTTTCGGGGAAATGTGCGCGGAACCCCTATTTGTTTATTTTTCTAAATACATTCA
AATATGTATCCGCTCATGAGACAATAACCCTGATAAATGCTTCAATAATATTGAAAAAGGAAGAGTATGA
GTATTCAACATTTCCGTGTCGCCCTTATTCCCTTTTTTGCGGCATTTTGCCTTCCTGTTTTTGCTCACCC
AGAAACGCTGGTGAAAGTAAAAGATGCTGAAGATCAGTTGGGTGCACGAGTGGGTTACATCGAACTGGAT
CTCAACAGCGGTAAGATCCTTGAGAGTTTTCGCCCCGAAGAACGTTTTCCAATGATGAGCACTTTTAAAG
TTCTGCTATGTGGCGCGGTATTATCCCGTATTGACGCCGGGCAAGAGCAACTCGGTCGCCGCATACACTA
TTCTCAGAATGACTTGGTTGAGTACTCACCAGTCACAGAAAAGCATCTTACGGATGGCATGACAGTAAGA
GAATTATGCAGTGCTGCCATAACCATGAGTGATAACACTGCGGCCAACTTACTTCTGACAACGATCGGAG
GACCGAAGGAGCTAACCGCTTTTTTGCACAACATGGGGGATCATGTAACTCGCCTTGATCGTTGGGAACC
GGAGCTGAATGAAGCCATACCAAACGACGAGCGTGACACCACGATGCCTGTAGCAATGGCAACAACGTTG
CGCAAACTATTAACTGGCGAACTACTTACTCTAGCTTCCCGGCAACAATTAATAGACTGGATGGAGGCGG
ATAAAGTTGCAGGACCACTTCTGCGCTCGGCCCTTCCGGCTGGCTGGTTTATTGCTGATAAATCTGGAGC
CGGTGAGCGTGGGTCTCGCGGTATCATTGCAGCACTGGGGCCAGATGGTAAGCCCTCCCGTATCGTAGTT
ATCTACACGACGGGGAGTCAGGCAACTATGGATGAACGAAATAGACAGATCGCTGAGATAGGTGCCTCAC
TGATTAAGCATTGGTAACTGTCAGACCAAGTTTACTCATATATACTTTAGATTGATTTAAAACTTCATTT
TTAATTTAAAAGGATCTAGGTGAAGATCCTTTTTGATAATCTCATGACCAAAATCCCTTAACGTGAGTTT
TCGTTCCACTGAGCGTCAGACCCCGTAGAAAAGATCAAAGGATCTTCTTGAGATCCTTTTTTTCTGCGCG
TAATCTGCTGCTTGCAAACAAAAAAACCACCGCTACCAGCGGTGGTTTGTTTGCCGGATCAAGAGCTACC
AACTCTTTTTCCGAAGGTAACTGGCTTCAGCAGAGCGCAGATACCAAATACTGTTCTTCTAGTGTAGCCG
TAGTTAGGCCACCACTTCAAGAACTCTGTAGCACCGCCTACATACCTCGCTCTGCTAATCCTGTTACCAG
TGGCTGCTGCCAGTGGCGATAAGTCGTGTCTTACCGGGTTGGACTCAAGACGATAGTTACCGGATAAGGC
GCAGCGGTCGGGCTGAACGGGGGGTTCGTGCACACAGCCCAGCTTGGAGCGAACGACCTACACCGAACT
Features (pLannotate 1.2.2; 13 found; start..end, strand, type, name):
    400..492     +  CDS            lacI (fragment): lac repressor; lacI; The lac repressor binds to the lac operator to inhibit transcription in E. coli. This inhibition can be relieved by adding lactose or isopropyl-β-D-thiogalactopyranoside (IPTG).
    505..526     +  protein_bind   CAP binding site: CAP binding activates transcription in the presence of cAMP. E. coli catabolite activator protein
    541..571     +  promoter       lac promoter: promoter for the E. coli lac operon
    579..595     +  protein_bind   lac operator: The lac repressor binds to the lac operator to inhibit transcription in E. coli. This inhibition can be relieved by adding lactose or isopropyl-β-D-thiogalactopyranoside (IPTG). lac repressor encoded by lacI
   1233..1949    +  CDS            SiriusGFP: enhanced GFP (EGFP) derivative that exhibits robust folding and enhanced photostability (Zhong et al., 2019) mammalian codon-optimized
   2034..2114    +  CDS            Cbx5 (fragment): CBX5_MOUSE - Also known as Hp1a. Experimental evidence at protein level: Swiss-Prot protein existence level 1. Component of heterochromatin that recognizes and binds histone H3 tails methylated at 'Lys-9' (H3K9me), leading to epigenetic repression. In contrast, it is excluded from chromatin when 'Tyr-41' of histone H3 is phosphorylated (H3Y41ph). Can interact with lamin-B receptor (LBR). This interaction can contribute to the association of the heterochromatin with the inner nuclear membrane. Involved in the formation of functional kinetochore through interaction with MIS12 complex proteins (B
   2880..2901    -  misc_feature   MCS (fragment): pUC18/19 multiple cloning site
   2898..3055    +  CDS            lacZα (fragment): LacZα fragment of β-galactosidase; lacZ fragment
   3061..3160    -  misc_feature   bom (fragment): basis of mobility region from pBR322
   3262..3297    -  CDS            rop (fragment): Rop protein, which maintains plasmids at low copy number; rop
   3392..3496    +  promoter       AmpR promoter: bla
   3497..4357    +  CDS            AmpR: β-lactamase; bla; confers resistance to ampicillin, carbenicillin, and related antibiotics
   4528..217     +  rep_origin     ori (across the origin): high-copy-number ColE1/pMB1/pBR322/pUC origin of replication
