[The description below was written by a language model from this plasmid's Addgene catalogue record and pLannotate feature annotations shown in this document.]
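Description:
pUC19_msfGFP-HP1a-repair-template is a 4.9 kb homology-directed repair donor built on the pUC19 cloning backbone and catalogued as a CRISPR-type vector. It is intended for knocking the msfGFP coding sequence into the endogenous human HP1a (CBX5) locus. It is maintained in E. coli through the high-copy ColE1/pUC origin and selected with ampicillin via the bla (AmpR) gene and its native promoter. Other backbone remnants annotated include the lac promoter/operator with its CAP site, lacZα and MCS fragments, and short lacI, bom and rop fragments. None of these play a role in the editing function.

The payload, assembled by Gibson cloning, lies between the lac regulatory region and the residual polylinker. The annotation software finds a roughly 720 bp GFP-family open reading frame, which it labels SiriusGFP as the closest database match. Given the construct's name, this is presumably the monomeric superfolder GFP. A short Cbx5/HP1a coding fragment follows less than 100 bp downstream on the same strand, matched to the mouse protein although the record lists the insert as human. This order suggests that the fluorescent protein is placed at the N-terminal end of HP1a, with the unannotated stretches on either side of the tag probably being the genomic homology arms, though the record does not define them. No mammalian promoter, selection cassette, guide RNA or nuclease is annotated, so expression of the fusion would depend on the endogenous locus after integration, and Cas9 and a guide must be supplied separately. The resulting tagged cells allow live imaging of HP1a, a heterochromatin protein that binds H3K9-methylated histone tails, and the associated publication concerns biomolecular condensates.
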