Addgene plasmid #238248: pUC19_msfGFP-HP1a-repair-template
Purpose: For knock-in msfGFP to HP1a locus
Depositing lab: Denes Hnisz. Depositing organization: Max Planck Institute for Molecular Genetics. Publication: Probing condensate microenvironments with a micropeptide killswitch. Zhang Y, Stoppelkamp I, Fernandez-Pernas P, Allram M, Charman M, Magalhaes AP, Piedavent-Salomon M, Sommer G, Sung YC, Meyer K, Grams N, Halko E, Dongre S, Meierhofer D, Malszycki M, Ilik IA, Aktas T, Kraushar ML, Vastenhouw N, Weitzman MD, Grebien F, Niskanen H, Hnisz D. Nature. 2025 Jun 4. doi: 10.1038/s41586-025-09141-5. PubMed 40468084.
Backbone
  Vector backbone: pUC19
  Vector type: CRISPR
Growth in bacteria
  Bacterial resistance: Ampicillin, 100 μg/mL
  Growth temperature: 37°C
  Growth strain: DH5alpha
  Copy number: High Copy
Gene/Insert
  Gene/Insert name: HP1a
  Species: H. sapiens (human)
  Cloning method: Gibson Cloning
Terms and licenses: Academic/Nonprofit Terms; Industry Terms: Not Available to Industry
How to cite: pUC19_msfGFP-HP1a-repair-template was a gift from Denes Hnisz (Addgene plasmid # 238248 ; http://n2t.net/addgene:238248 ; RRID:Addgene_238248)
